>Addgene plasmid #156857 | pD649-HAsp-BTNL2-Fc(DAPA)-AviTag-6xHis | addgene full sequence | sequence record 409884 | Addgene NGS Result
GGCATTGATTATTGACTAGTTATTAATAGTAATCAATTACGGGGTCATTAGTTCATAGCCCATATATGGA
GTTCCGCGTTACATAACTTACGGTAAATGGCCCGCCTGGCTGACCGCCCAACGACCCCCGCCCATTGACG
TCAATAATGACGTATGTTCCCATAGTAACGCCAATAGGGACTTTCCATTGACGTCAATGGGTGGAGTATT
TACGGTAAACTGCCCACTTGGCAGTACATCAAGTGTATCATATGCCAAGTACGCCCCCTATTGACGTCAA
TGACGGTAAATGGCCCGCCTGGCATTATGCCCAGTACATGACCTTATGGGACTTTCCTACTTGGCAGTAC
ATCTACGTATTAGTCATCGCTATTACCATGGTGATGCGGTTTTGGCAGTACATCAATGGGCGTGGATAGC
GGTTTGACTCACGGGGATTTCCAAGTCTCCACCCCATTGACGTCAATGGGAGTTTGTTTTGGCACCAAAA
TCAACGGGACTTTCCAAAATGTCGTAACAACTCCGCCCCATTGACGCAAATGGGCGGTAGGCGTGTACGG
TGGGAGGTCTATATAAGCAGAGCTCGTTTAGTGAACCGTCAGATCGCCTGGAGACGCCATCCACGCTGTT
TTGACCTCCATAGAAGACACCGGGACCGATCCAGCCTCCGCGGCCGGGAACGGTGCATTGGAACGCGGAT
TCCCCGTGCCAAGAGTGACGTAAGTACCGCCTATAGAGTCTATAGGCCCACCCCCTTGGCTTCGTTAGAA
CGCGGCTACAATTAATACATAACCTTATGTATCATACACATACGATTTAGGTGACACTATAGAATAACAT
CCACTTTGCCTTTCTCTCCACAGGTGTCCACTCCCAGGTCCAACTGCACCTCGGTTCTATCGAAAACGCG
CCTGCTAGCGCCACCATGAAGACCATCATTGCCCTGAGCTACATCTTCTGCCTGGTGTTCGCTGCGGCCG
CCAAACAGAGCGAGGACTTCAGAGTGATCGGCCCTGCTCACCCTATTCTGGCTGGCGTGGGAGAAGATGC
CCTGCTGACTTGTCAGCTGCTGCCCAAGAGAACCACCATGCACGTGGAAGTGCGGTGGTACAGAAGCGAG
CCTAGCACACCTGTGTTCGTGCACAGAGATGGCGTGGAAGTCACCGAGATGCAGATGGAAGAGTACAGAG
GCTGGGTCGAGTGGATCGAGAACGGAATCGCCAAGGGCAACGTGGCCCTGAAGATCCACAACATCCAGCC
TAGCGACAACGGCCAGTATTGGTGCCACTTCCAAGACGGCAACTACTGCGGCGAGACAAGCCTGCTGCTG
AAAGTGGCTGGACTGGGCTCTGCCCCTAGCATCCACATGGAAGGACCTGGCGAATCTGGCGTGCAGCTCG
TGTGTACAGCCAGAGGATGGTTCCCTGAGCCTCAGGTGTACTGGGAAGATATCCGGGGCGAGAAGCTGCT
GGCCGTGTCTGAGCACAGAATCCAGGACAAGGACGGCCTGTTCTACGCCGAGGCTACACTGGTCGTGCGG
AATGCCTCTGCCGAGTCCGTGTCTTGCCTGGTGCATAACCCTGTGCTGACCGAAGAGAAGGGCAGCGTGA
TCAGCCTGCCTGAGAAACTGCAGACCGAGCTGGCCTCTCTGAAAGTGAATGGCCCCAGCCAGCCTATCCT
CGTCAGAGTGGGCGAAGATATTCAGCTGACCTGCTATCTGAGCCCCAAGGCCAACGCTCAGAGCATGGAA
GTCCGCTGGGACCGCAGCCATAGATATCCTGCCGTGCACGTGTACATGGACGGCGATCATGTTGCCGGCG
AGCAGATGGCCGAATACCGGGGAAGAACAGTGCTGGTGTCCGACGCCATTGACGAGGGCAGACTGACACT
GCAGATCCTGAGCGCCAGACCATCCGACGATGGCCAGTACAGATGCCTGTTCGAGAAGGACGACGTGTAC
CAAGAAGCCAGCCTGGACCTGAAGGTGGTGTCCCTGGGAAGCAGCCCTCTGATCACAGTGGAAGGCCAAG
AGGACGGCGAAATGCAGCCTATGTGTAGCAGCGACGGCTGGTTCCCACAGCCTCATGTGCCTTGGAGAGA
TATGGAAGGCAAGACTATCCCCAGCAGCAGCCAGGCTCTGACACAGGGATCTCACGGACTGTTTCACGTG
CAGACCCTGCTGAGAGTGACCAACATCAGCGCCGTGGATGTGACCTGCTCTATCAGCATCCCATTCCTCG
GAGAGGAAAAGATCGCCACCTTTAGCCTGAGCGGCTGGGGCGCGCCGGGCGGCGACAAGACCCACACCTG
CCCCCCCTGCCCAGCTCCAGAACTGCTGGGAGGGCCTTCCGTGTTCCTGTTCCCCCCCAAGCCCAAGGAC
ACCCTGATGATCAGCAGGACCCCCGAGGTGACCTGCGTGGTGGTGGCCGTGTCCCACGAGGACCCAGAGG
TGAAGTTCAACTGGTACGTGGACGGCGTGGAGGTGCACAACGCCAAGACCAAGCCCAGAGAGGAGCAGTA
CAACAGCACCTACAGGGTGGTGTCCGTGCTGACCGTGCTGCACCAGGACTGGCTGAACGGCAAAGAATAC
AAGTGCAAAGTCTCCAACAAGGCCCTGGCTGCCCCAATCGAAAAGACAATCAGCAAGGCCAAGGGCCAGC
CACGGGAGCCCCAGGTGTACACCCTGCCCCCCAGCCGGGAGGAGATGACCAAGAACCAGGTGTCCCTGAC
CTGTCTGGTGAAGGGCTTCTACCCCAGCGATATCGCCGTGGAGTGGGAGAGCAACGGCCAGCCCGAGAAC
AACTACAAGACCACCCCCCCAGTGCTGGACAGCGACGGCAGCTTCTTCCTGTACAGCAAGCTGACCGTGG
ACAAGTCCAGGTGGCAGCAGGGCAACGTGTTCAGCTGCAGCGTGATGCACGAGGCCCTGCACAACCACTA
CACCCAGAAGTCCCTGAGCCTGAGCCCCGGCGGCAGCGGTCTTAATGATATTTTCGAGGCTCAGAAGATT
GAGTGGCATGAACACCACCACCATCACCACTAAGGCCGGCCTGTAGTCACTGGCACAACGCGTTACCCGG
TAAGCCAATCGGGTATACACGGTCGTCATACTGCAGACAGGGTTCTTCTACTTTGCAAGATAGTCTTGAG
TAGTAAAATAAATAGATAGAGAAAATCAGCCTCGACTGTGCCTTCTAGTTGCCAGCCATCTGTTGTTTGC
CCCTCCCCCGTGCCTTCCTTGACCCTGGAAGGTGCCACTCCCACTGTCCTTTCCTAATAAAATGAGGAAA
TTGCATCACAACACTCAACCCTATCTCGGTCTATTCTTTTGATTTATAAGGGATTTTGCCGATTTCGGCC
TATTGGTTAAAAAATGAGCTGATTTAACAAAAATTTAACGCGAATTAATTCTGTGGAATGTGTGTCAGTT
AGGGTGTGGAAAGTCCCCAGGCTCCCCAGCAGGCAGAAGTATGCAAAGCATGCATCTCAATTAGTCAGCA
ACCAGGTGTGGAAAGTCCCCAGGCTCCCCAGCAGGCAGAAGTATGCAAAGCATGCATCTCAATTAGTCAG
CAACCATAGTCCCGCCCCTAACTCCGCCCATCCCGCCCCTAACTCCGCCCAGTTCCGCCCATTCTCCGCC
CCATGGCTGACTAATTTTTTTTATTTATGCAGAGGCCGAGGCCGCCTCTGCCTCTGAGCTATTCCAGAAG
TAGTGAGGAGGCTTTTTTGGAGGCCTAGGCTTTTGCAAAAAGCTCCCGGGAGCTTGTATATCCATTTTCG
GATCTGATCAGCACGTGTTGACAATTAATCATCGGCATAGTATATCGGCATAGTATAATACGACAAGGTG
AGGAACTAAACCATGACCGAGTACAAGCCCACGGTGCGCCTCGCCACCCGCGACGACGTCCCCAGGGCCG
TACGCACCCTCGCCGCCGCGTTCGCCGACTACCCCGCCACGCGCCACACCGTCGATCCGGACCGCCACAT
CGAGCGGGTCACCGAGCTGCAAGAACTCTTCCTCACGCGCGTCGGGCTCGACATCGGCAAGGTGTGGGTC
GCGGACGACGGCGCCGCGGTGGCGGTCTGGACCACGCCGGAGAGCGTCGAAGCGGGGGCGGTGTTCGCCG
AGATCGGCCCGCGCATGGCCGAGTTGAGCGGTTCCCGGCTGGCCGCGCAGCAACAGATGGAAGGCCTCCT
GGCGCCGCACCGGCCCAAGGAGCCCGCGTGGTTCCTGGCCACCGTCGGCGTCTCGCCCGACCACCAGGGC
AAGGGTCTGGGCAGCGCCGTCGTGCTCCCCGGAGTGGAGGCGGCCGAGCGCGCCGGGGTGCCCGCCTTCC
TGGAGACATCCGCGCCCCGCAACCTCCCCTTCTACGAGCGGCTCGGCTTCACCGTCACCGCCGACGTCGA
GGTGCCCGAAGGACCGCGCACCTGGTGCATGACCCGCAAGCCCGGTGCCTGACACGTGCTACGAGATTTC
GATTCCACCGCCGCCTTCTATGAAAGGTTGGGCTTCGGAATCGTTTTCCGGGACGCCGGCTGGATGATCC
TCCAGCGCGGGGATCTCATGCTGGAGTTCTTCGCCCACCCCAACTTGTTTATTGCAGCTTATAATGGTTA
CAAATAAAGCAATAGCATCACAAATTTCACAAATAAAGCATTTTTTTCACTGCATTCTAGTTGTGGTTTG
TCCAAACTCATCAATGTATCTTATCATGTCTGTATACCGTCGACCTCTAGCTAGAGCTTGGCGTAATCAT
GGTCATTACCAATGCTTAATCAGTGAGGCACCTATCTCAGCGATCTGTCTATTTCGTTCATCCATAGTTG
CCTGACTCCCCGTCGTGTAGATAACTACGATACGGGAGGGCTTACCATCTGGCCCCAGCGCTGCGATGAT
ACCGCGAGAACCACGCTCACCGGCTCCGGATTTATCAGCAATAAACCAGCCAGCCGGAAGGGCCGAGCGC
AGAAGTGGTCCTGCAACTTTATCCGCCTCCATCCAGTCTATTAATTGTTGCCGGGAAGCTAGAGTAAGTA
GTTCGCCAGTTAATAGTTTGCGCAACGTTGTTGCCATCGCTACAGGCATCGTGGTGTCACGCTCGTCGTT
TGGTATGGCTTCATTCAGCTCCGGTTCCCAACGATCAAGGCGAGTTACATGATCCCCCATGTTGTGCAAA
AAAGCGGTTAGCTCCTTCGGTCCTCCGATCGTTGTCAGAAGTAAGTTGGCCGCAGTGTTATCACTCATGG
TTATGGCAGCACTGCATAATTCTCTTACTGTCATGCCATCCGTAAGATGCTTTTCTGTGACTGGTGAGTA
CTCAACCAAGTCATTCTGAGAATAGTGTATGCGGCGACCGAGTTGCTCTTGCCCGGCGTCAATACGGGAT
AATACCGCGCCACATAGCAGAACTTTAAAAGTGCTCATCATTGGAAAACGTTCTTCGGGGCGAAAACTCT
CAAGGATCTTACCGCTGTTGAGATCCAGTTCGATGTAACCCACTCGTGCACCCAACTGATCTTCAGCATC
TTTTACTTTCACCAGCGTTTCTGGGTGAGCAAAAACAGGAAGGCAAAATGCCGCAAAAAAGGGAATAAGG
GCGACACGGAAATGTTGAATACTCATATTCTTCCTTTTTCAATATTATTGAAGCATTTATCAGGGTTATT
GTCTCATGAGCGGATACATATTTGAATGTATTTAGAAAAATAAACAAATAGGGGTCAGTGTTACAACCAA
TTAACCAATTCTGAACATTATCGCGAGCCCATTTATACCTGAATATGGCTCATAACACCCCTTGCTCATG
ACCAAAATCCCTTAACGTGAGTTACGCGCGCGTCGTTCCACTGAGCGTCAGACCCCGTAGAAAAGATCAA
AGGATCTTCTTGAGATCCTTTTTTTCTGCGCGTAATCTGCTGCTTGCAAACAAAAAAACCACCGCTACCA
GCGGTGGTTTGTTTGCCGGATCAAGAGCTACCAACTCTTTTTCCGAAGGTAACTGGCTTCAGCAGAGCGC
AGATACCAAATACTGTTCTTCTAGTGTAGCCGTAGTTAGCCCACCACTTCAAGAACTCTGTAGCACCGCC
TACATACCTCGCTCTGCTAATCCTGTTACCAGTGGCTGCTGCCAGTGGCGATAAGTCGTGTCTTACCGGG
TTGGACTCAAGACGATAGTTACCGGATAAGGCGCAGCGGTCGGGCTGAACGGGGGGTTCGTGCACACAGC
CCAGCTTGGAGCGAACGACCTACACCGAACTGAGATACCTACAGCGTGAGCTATGAGAAAGCGCCACGCT
TCCCGAAGGGAGAAAGGCGGACAGGTATCCGGTAAGCGGCAGGGTCGGAACAGGAGAGCGCACGAGGGAG
CTTCCAGGGGGAAACGCCTGGTATCTTTATAGTCCTGTCGGGTTTCGCCACCTCTGACTTGAGCGTCGAT
TTTTGTGATGCTCGTCAGGGGGGCGGAGCCTATGGAAAAACGCCAGCAACGCGGCCTTTTTACGGTTCCT
GGCCTTTTGCTGGCCTTTTGCTCACATGTTCTTTCCTGCGTTATCCCCTGATTCTGTGGATAACCGTATT
ACCGCCTTTGAGTGAGCTGATACCGCTCGCCGCAGCCGAACGACCGAGCGCAGCGAGTCAGTGAGCGAGG
AAGCGGAAGGCGAGAGTAGGGAACTGCCAGGCATCAAACTAAGCAGAAGGCCCCTGACGGATGGCCTTTT
TGCGTTTCTACAAACTCTTTCTGTGTTGTAAAACGACGGCCAGTCTTAAGCTCGGGCCCCCTGGGCGGTT
CTGATAACGAGTAATCGTTAATCCGCAAATAACGTAAAAACCCGCTTCGGCGGGTTTTTTTATGGGGGGA
GTTTAGGGAAAGAGCATTTGTCAGAATATTTAAGGGCGCCTGTCACTTTGCTTGATATATGAGAATTATT
TAACCTTATAAATGAGAAAAAAGCAACGCACTTTAAATAAGATACGTTGCTTTTTCGATTGATGAACACC
TATAATTAAACTATTCATCTATTATTTATGATTTTTTGTATATACAATATTTCTAGTTTGTTAAAGAGAA
TTAAGAAAATAAATCTCGAAAATAATAAAGGGAAAATCAGTTTTTGATATCAAAATTATACATGTCAACG
ATAATACAAAATATAATACAAACTATAAGATGTTATCAGTATTTATTATCATTTAGAATAAATTTTGTGT
CGCCCTTAATTGTGAGCGGATAACAATTACGAGCTTCATGCACAGTGGCGTTGACTCAATATTGGCCATT
AGCCATATTATTCATTGGTTATATAGCATAAATCAATATTGGCTATTGGCCATTGCATACGTTGTATCTA
TATCATAATATGTACATTTATATTGGCTCATGTCCAATATGACCGCCATGTT
Features (pLannotate 1.2.2; 21 found; start..end, strand, type, name):
     77..380     +  enhancer       CMV enhancer: human cytomegalovirus immediate early enhancer
    381..584     +  promoter       CMV promoter: human cytomegalovirus (CMV) immediate early promoter
    720..763     +  intron         CMV intron (fragment): modified intron A from human cytomegalovirus
    815..833     +  promoter       SP6 promoter: promoter for bacteriophage SP6 RNA polymerase
    837..874     +  CDS            IgH signal sequence (fragment): signal sequence from the mouse immunoglobulin heavy chain variable region
    947..2278    +  CDS            BTNL2: BTNL2_HUMAN - Experimental evidence at protein level: Swiss-Prot protein existence level 1. Negative regulator of T-cell proliferation. From Homo sapiens (Human).
   2294..2971    +  CDS            IGHG1 (fragment): IGHG1_HUMAN - Experimental evidence at protein level: Swiss-Prot protein existence level 1. Constant region of immunoglobulin heavy chains. Immunoglobulins, also known as antibodies, are membrane-bound or secreted glycoproteins produced by B lymphocytes. In the recognition phase of humoral immunity, the membrane-bound immunoglobulins serve as receptors which, upon binding of a specific antigen, trigger the clonal expansion and differentiation of B lymphocytes into immunoglobulins- secreting plasma cells. Secreted immunoglobulins mediate the effector phase of humoral immunity, which results in
   3186..3297    +  polyA_signal   bGH poly(A) signal: bovine growth hormone polyadenylation signal
   3298..3406    +  rep_origin     f1 ori (fragment): f1 bacteriophage origin of replication; arrow indicates direction of (+) strand synthesis
   3420..3749    +  promoter       SV40 promoter: SV40 enhancer and early promoter
   3797..3844    +  promoter       EM7 promoter: synthetic bacterial promoter&nbsp
   3863..4462    +  CDS            PuroR (fragment): puromycin N-acetyltransferase; pac from Streptomyces; confers resistance to puromycin
   4472..4597    +  CDS            ble (fragment): BLE_KLEPN - Experimental evidence at protein level: Swiss-Prot protein existence level 1. Binding protein with a strong affinity to the bleomycin family of antibiotics. Binds to CL990; an antimitotic-antibiotic compound. From Klebsiella pneumoniae.
   4592..4713    +  polyA_signal   SV40 poly(A) signal: SV40 polyadenylation signal
   4766..5626    -  CDS            AmpR: β-lactamase; bla; confers resistance to ampicillin, carbenicillin, and related antibiotics
   5629..5725    -  promoter       AmpR promoter (fragment): bla
   5755..5779    -  CDS            KanR (fragment): aminoglycoside phosphotransferase; aph(3')-Ia; confers resistance to kanamycin
   5890..6478    +  rep_origin     ori: high-copy-number ColE1/pMB1/pBR322/pUC origin of replication
   6703..6720    +  terminator     rrnB T2 terminator (fragment): transcription terminator T2 from the E. coli rrnB gene
   6745..6764    -  CDS            lacZα (fragment): LacZα fragment of β-galactosidase; lacZ fragment
   7220..7236    +  protein_bind   lac operator: The lac repressor binds to the lac operator to inhibit transcription in E. coli. This inhibition can be relieved by adding lactose or isopropyl-β-D-thiogalactopyranoside (IPTG). lac repressor encoded by lacI
