[The description below was written by a language model from this plasmid's Addgene catalogue record and pLannotate feature annotations shown in this document.]
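Description:
pD649-HAsp-BTNL2-Fc(DAPA)-AviTag-6xHis is a 7.4 kb mammalian expression plasmid built on the pD649 backbone for producing a secreted, soluble form of the human butyrophilin-like protein BTNL2, an immunoglobulin-superfamily cell-surface protein annotated as a negative regulator of T-cell proliferation. In bacteria it is maintained as a high-copy plasmid through a ColE1/pUC-type origin and selected with ampicillin via the β-lactamase gene. The feature table also shows an SV40 early promoter/EM7 promoter unit driving a puromycin N-acetyltransferase reading frame with an SV40 polyadenylation signal, which could provide puromycin selection in mammalian cells, although the catalogue entry does not list a mammalian marker. Several short annotated fragments (f1 ori, ble, KanR, lacZα, rrnB T2, lac operator) appear to be backbone remnants rather than functional parts.

The expression cassette uses the CMV immediate-early enhancer and promoter followed by a CMV intron A fragment. A downstream SP6 promoter allows in vitro transcription and serves as a sequencing primer site. The open reading frame begins with a signal peptide: the plasmid name indicates an HA signal peptide, while the automated annotation flags a fragment resembling a mouse IgH signal sequence. This is followed by the synthesized BTNL2 extracellular domain, cloned between preserved NotI and AscI sites. It is fused at its C terminus to a human IgG1 Fc carrying the D265A and P329A (DAPA) substitutions, which are generally used to reduce Fc effector binding, then to an AviTag for site-specific biotinylation and a 6xHis tag for metal-affinity purification. The two short tags come from the catalogue entry and are not annotated in the feature table. A bGH polyadenylation signal ends the transcript.

The dimeric Fc fusion is secreted into the culture medium, and the plasmid belongs to a collection made for screening protein–protein interactions among human IgSF cell-surface proteins. The depositor notes that some plasmids in this collection may carry an IS4-like transposase insertion upstream of the CMV promoter; no such element is annotated here.
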