Addgene plasmid #156857: pD649-HAsp-BTNL2-Fc(DAPA)-AviTag-6xHis
Purpose: Mammalian expression of cell-surface protein extracellular domain fused to Fc(DAPA)-Avi-6xHis. Protein is secreted from cells.
Depositing lab: Chris Garcia. Depositing organization: Stanford University. Publication: A Human IgSF Cell-Surface Interactome Reveals a Complex Network of Protein-Protein Interactions. Wojtowicz WM, Vielmetter J, Fernandes RA, Siepe DH, Eastman CL, Chisholm GB, Cox S, Klock H, Anderson PW, Rue SM, Miller JJ, Glaser SM, Bragstad ML, Vance J, Lam AW, Lesley SA, Zinn K, Garcia KC. Cell. 2020 Aug 20;182(4):1027-1043.e17. doi: 10.1016/j.cell.2020.07.025. PubMed 32822567.
Backbone
  Vector backbone: pD649
  Backbone size w/o insert (bp): 6106
  Vector type: Mammalian Expression
Growth in bacteria
  Bacterial resistance: Ampicillin, 100 μg/mL
  Growth temperature: 37°C
  Growth strain: DH5alpha
  Copy number: High Copy
Gene/Insert
  Gene/Insert name: BTNL2
  Species: H. sapiens (human)
  Insert size (bp): 1296
  Mutation: Fc region of human IgG contains D265A and P329A mutations (DAPA)
  Entrez Gene: BTNL2 (a.k.a. BTL-II, BTN7, HSBLMHC1, SS2)
  Promoter: CMV/SP6
  Tag / fusion protein: Fc(DAPA)-AviTag-6xHis (C terminal on backbone)
  Cloning method: Restriction Enzyme; 5′ cloning site GCGGCCGC (not destroyed); 3′ cloning site GGCGCGCC (not destroyed)
  Sequencing primers: 5′ ATTTAGGTGACACTATAG; 3′ CACGTACCAGTTGAACTTCACC
Resource information
  A portion of this plasmid was derived from a plasmid made by: synthesis by ThermoFisher
Terms and licenses: Academic/Nonprofit Terms; Industry Terms: Not Available to Industry
Depositor comments: Some plasmids in this collection may have an IS4-like element ISVsa5 family transposase upstream of the CMV promoter.
How to cite: pD649-HAsp-BTNL2-Fc(DAPA)-AviTag-6xHis was a gift from Chris Garcia (Addgene plasmid # 156857 ; http://n2t.net/addgene:156857 ; RRID:Addgene_156857)
