>Addgene plasmid #156857 | pD649-HAsp-BTNL2-Fc(DAPA)-AviTag-6xHis | depositor partial sequence | sequence record 302824 | insert (extracellular domain)
AAACAGAGCGAGGACTTCAGAGTGATCGGCCCTGCTCACCCTATTCTGGCTGGCGTGGGAGAAGATGCCC
TGCTGACTTGTCAGCTGCTGCCCAAGAGAACCACCATGCACGTGGAAGTGCGGTGGTACAGAAGCGAGCC
TAGCACACCTGTGTTCGTGCACAGAGATGGCGTGGAAGTCACCGAGATGCAGATGGAAGAGTACAGAGGC
TGGGTCGAGTGGATCGAGAACGGAATCGCCAAGGGCAACGTGGCCCTGAAGATCCACAACATCCAGCCTA
GCGACAACGGCCAGTATTGGTGCCACTTCCAAGACGGCAACTACTGCGGCGAGACAAGCCTGCTGCTGAA
AGTGGCTGGACTGGGCTCTGCCCCTAGCATCCACATGGAAGGACCTGGCGAATCTGGCGTGCAGCTCGTG
TGTACAGCCAGAGGATGGTTCCCTGAGCCTCAGGTGTACTGGGAAGATATCCGGGGCGAGAAGCTGCTGG
CCGTGTCTGAGCACAGAATCCAGGACAAGGACGGCCTGTTCTACGCCGAGGCTACACTGGTCGTGCGGAA
TGCCTCTGCCGAGTCCGTGTCTTGCCTGGTGCATAACCCTGTGCTGACCGAAGAGAAGGGCAGCGTGATC
AGCCTGCCTGAGAAACTGCAGACCGAGCTGGCCTCTCTGAAAGTGAATGGCCCCAGCCAGCCTATCCTCG
TCAGAGTGGGCGAAGATATTCAGCTGACCTGCTATCTGAGCCCCAAGGCCAACGCTCAGAGCATGGAAGT
CCGCTGGGACCGCAGCCATAGATATCCTGCCGTGCACGTGTACATGGACGGCGATCATGTTGCCGGCGAG
CAGATGGCCGAATACCGGGGAAGAACAGTGCTGGTGTCCGACGCCATTGACGAGGGCAGACTGACACTGC
AGATCCTGAGCGCCAGACCATCCGACGATGGCCAGTACAGATGCCTGTTCGAGAAGGACGACGTGTACCA
AGAAGCCAGCCTGGACCTGAAGGTGGTGTCCCTGGGAAGCAGCCCTCTGATCACAGTGGAAGGCCAAGAG
GACGGCGAAATGCAGCCTATGTGTAGCAGCGACGGCTGGTTCCCACAGCCTCATGTGCCTTGGAGAGATA
TGGAAGGCAAGACTATCCCCAGCAGCAGCCAGGCTCTGACACAGGGATCTCACGGACTGTTTCACGTGCA
GACCCTGCTGAGAGTGACCAACATCAGCGCCGTGGATGTGACCTGCTCTATCAGCATCCCATTCCTCGGA
GAGGAAAAGATCGCCACCTTTAGCCTGAGCGGCTGG
